>Addgene plasmid #236840 | HSD17B13-HiBiT Fusion Vector | addgene full sequence | sequence record 471841 | Addgene NGS Result
TCAATATTGGCCATTAGCCATATTATTCATTGGTTATATAGCATAAATCAATATTGGCTATTGGCCATTG
CATACGTTGTATCTATATCATAATATGTACATTTATATTGGCTCATGTCCAATATGACCGCCATGTTGGC
ATTGATTATTGACTAGTTATTAATAGTAATCAATTACGGGGTCATTAGTTCATAGCCCATATATGGAGTT
CCGCGTTACATAACTTACGGTAAATGGCCCGCCTGGCTGACCGCCCAACGACCCCCGCCCATTGACGTCA
ATAATGACGTATGTTCCCATAGTAACGCCAATAGGGACTTTCCATTGACGTCAATGGGTGGAGTATTTAC
GGTAAACTGCCCACTTGGCAGTACATCAAGTGTATCATATGCCAAGTCCGCCCCCTATTGACGTCAATGA
CGGTAAATGGCCCGCCTGGCATTATGCCCAGTACATGACCTTACGGGACTTTCCTACTTGGCAGTACATC
TACGTATTAGTCATCGCTATTACCATGGTGATGCGGTTTTGGCAGTACACCAATGGGCGTGGATAGCGGT
TTGACTCACGGGGATTTCCAAGTCTCCACCCCATTGACGTCAATGGGAGTTTGTTTTGGCACCAAAATCA
ACGGGACTTTCCAAAATGTCGTAATAACCCCGCCCCGTTGACGCAAATGGGCGGTAGGCGTGTACGGTGG
GAGGTCTATATAAGCAGAGCTGGTTTAGTGAACCGTCAGATCACTAGAAGCTTTATTGCGGTAGTTTATC
ACAGTTAAATTGCTAACGCAGTCAGTGCTTCTGACACAACAGTCTCGAACTTAAGCTGCAGAAGTTGGTC
GTGAGGCACTGGGCAGGTAAGTATCAAGGTTACAAGACAGGTTTAAGGAGACCAATAGAAACTGGGCTTG
TCGAGACAGAGAAGACTCTTGCGTTTCTGATAGGCACCTATTGGTCTTACTGACATCCACTTTGCCTTTC
TCTCCACAGGTGTCCACTCCCAGTTCAATTACAGCTCTTAAGGCTAGAGTATTAATACGACTCACTATAG
GGCTAGCGATCGCCATGAACATTATTCTTGAAATCCTTCTCCTTCTGATCACTATCATATATAGTTACCT
TGAAAGTTTGGTAAAATTTTTCATTCCTCAACGGCGGAAGTCTGTGGCCGGTGAGATAGTCCTGATTACT
GGCGCAGGACATGGAATCGGCCGCCAGACGACGTACGAGTTTGCTAAGCGACAATCCATACTGGTACTCT
GGGATATTAACAAGCGGGGTGTAGAAGAGACAGCAGCCGAGTGTCGCAAGCTGGGCGTGACTGCACACGC
ATATGTCGTGGACTGCAGTAATCGGGAGGAGATTTACCGATCCCTTAACCAGGTAAAGAAGGAGGTAGGA
GATGTAACAATAGTTGTAAATAATGCCGGAACGGTCTATCCTGCGGATCTTCTCAGTACAAAGGATGAAG
AAATCACAAAAACTTTTGAAGTGAATATACTGGGGCACTTCTGGATAACAAAGGCCCTCCTTCCCAGTAT
GATGGAACGGAACCATGGCCACATCGTAACCGTTGCGTCCGTGTGCGGACATGAGGGCATACCATATTTG
ATTCCCTATTGCAGCAGTAAGTTTGCGGCCGTCGGTTTTCACAGGGGATTGACAAGTGAACTGCAAGCGT
TGGGAAAGACGGGTATTAAAACCTCCTGCCTTTGTCCCGTGTTTGTCAACACAGGCTTTACGAAGAACCC
CAGCACACGATTGTGGCCGGTGCTCGAGACCGATGAGGTAGTGCGGAGCCTTATAGATGGTATCCTCACC
AACAAAAAAATGATCTTTGTTCCCTCATATATCAATATTTTTCTGCGATTGCAAAAATTTCTGCCTGAGC
GGGCTAGTGCGATACTGAACCGGATGCAAAACATACAATTCGAGGCGGTCGTCGGTCACAAGATAAAGAT
GAAAGTTTCTCAAGGCAGTTCAGGTGGCTCGAGCGGTGTGAGCGGCTGGCGGCTGTTCAAGAAGATTAGC
TAAGGCCGCGACTCTAGAGTCGACCTGCAGGCATGCAAGCTGATCCGGCTGCTAACAAAGCCCGAAAGGA
AGCTGAGTTGGCTGCTGCCACCGCTGAGCAATAACTAGCATAACCCCTTGGGGCGGCCGCTTCGAGCAGA
CATGATAAGATACATTGATGAGTTTGGACAAACCACAACTAGAATGCAGTGAAAAAAATGCTTTATTTGT
GAAATTTGTGATGCTATTGCTTTATTTGTAACCATTATAAGCTGCAATAAACAAGTTAACAACAACAATT
GCATTCATTTTATGTTTCAGGTTCAGGGGGAGATGTGGGAGGTTTTTTTAAGCAAGTAAAACCTCTACAA
ATGTGGTAAAATCGAATTTTAACAAAATATTAACGCTTACAATTTCCTGATGCGGTATTTTCTCCTTACG
CATCTGTGCGGTATTTCACACCGCATACGCGGATCTGCGCAGCACCATGGCCTGAAATAACCTCTGAAAG
AGGAACTTGGTTAGGTACCTTCTGAGGCGGAAAGAACCAGCTGTGGAATGTGTGTCAGTTAGGGTGTGGA
AAGTCCCCAGGCTCCCCAGCAGGCAGAAGTATGCAAAGCATGCATCTCAATTAGTCAGCAACCAGGTGTG
GAAAGTCCCCAGGCTCCCCAGCAGGCAGAAGTATGCAAAGCATGCATCTCAATTAGTCAGCAACCATAGT
CCCGCCCCTAACTCCGCCCATCCCGCCCCTAACTCCGCCCAGTTCCGCCCATTCTCCGCCCCATGGCTGA
CTAATTTTTTTTATTTATGCAGAGGCCGAGGCCGCCTCGGCCTCTGAGCTATTCCAGAAGTAGTGAGGAG
GCTTTTTTGGAGGCCTAGGCTTTTGCAAAAAGCTTGATTCTTCTGACACAACAGTCTCGAACTTAAGGCT
AGAGCCACCATGATTGAACAAGATGGATTGCACGCAGGTTCTCCGGCCGCTTGGGTGGAGAGGCTATTCG
GCTATGACTGGGCACAACAGACAATCGGCTGCTCTGATGCCGCCGTGTTCCGGCTGTCAGCGCAGGGGCG
CCCGGTTCTTTTTGTCAAGACCGACCTGTCCGGTGCCCTGAATGAACTGCAGGACGAGGCAGCGCGGCTA
TCGTGGCTGGCCACGACGGGCGTTCCTTGCGCAGCTGTGCTCGACGTTGTCACTGAAGCGGGAAGGGACT
GGCTGCTATTGGGCGAAGTGCCGGGGCAGGATCTCCTGTCATCTCACCTTGCTCCTGCCGAGAAAGTATC
CATCATGGCTGATGCAATGCGGCGGCTGCATACGCTTGATCCGGCTACCTGCCCATTCGACCACCAAGCG
AAACATCGCATCGAGCGAGCACGTACTCGGATGGAAGCCGGTCTTGTCGATCAGGATGATCTGGACGAAG
AGCATCAGGGGCTCGCGCCAGCCGAACTGTTCGCCAGGCTCAAGGCGCGCATGCCCGACGGCGAGGATCT
CGTCGTGACCCATGGCGATGCCTGCTTGCCGAATATCATGGTGGAAAATGGCCGCTTTTCTGGATTCATC
GACTGTGGCCGGCTGGGTGTGGCGGACCGCTATCAGGACATAGCGTTGGCTACCCGTGATATTGCTGAAG
AGCTTGGCGGCGAATGGGCTGACCGCTTCCTCGTGCTTTACGGTATCGCCGCTCCCGATTCGCAGCGCAT
CGCCTTCTATCGCCTTCTTGACGAGTTCTTCTGAGCGGGACTCTGGGGTTCGAAATGACCGACCAAGCGA
CGCCCAACCTGCCATCACGATGGCCGCAATAAAATATCTTTATTTTCATTACATCTGTGTGTTGGTTTTT
TGTGTGAATCGATAGCGATAAGGATCCTCTTTGCGCTTGCGTTTTCCCTTGTCCAGATAGCCCAGTAGCT
GACATTCATCCGGGGTCAGCACCGTTTCTGCGGACTGGCTTTCTACGTAATGGTTTCTTAGACGTCAGGT
GGCACTTTTCGGGGAAATGTGCGCGGAACCCCTATTTGTTTATTTTTCTAAATACATTCAAATATGTATC
CGCTCATGAGACAATAACCCTGATAAATGCTTCAATAATATTGAAAAAGGAAGAGTATGAGTATTCAACA
TTTCCGTGTCGCCCTTATTCCCTTTTTTGCGGCATTTTGCCTTCCTGTTTTTGCTCACCCAGAAACGCTG
GTGAAAGTAAAAGATGCTGAAGATCAGTTGGGTGCACGAGTGGGTTACATCGAACTGGATCTCAACAGCG
GTAAGATCCTTGAGAGTTTTCGCCCCGAAGAACGTTTTCCAATGATGAGCACTTTCAAAGTTCTGCTATG
TGGCGCGGTATTATCCCGTATTGACGCCGGGCAAGAGCAACTCGGTCGCCGCATACACTATTCTCAGAAT
GACTTGGTTGAGTACTCACCAGTCACAGAAAAGCATCTTACGGATGGCATGACAGTAAGAGAATTATGCA
GTGCTGCCATAACCATGAGTGATAACACTGCGGCCAACTTACTTCTGACAACTATCGGAGGACCGAAGGA
GCTAACCGCTTTTTTGCACAACATGGGGGATCATGTAACTCGCCTTGATCGTTGGGAACCGGAGCTGAAT
GAAGCCATACCAAACGACGAGCGTGACACCACGATGCCTGTAGCAATGGCAACAACGTTGCGCAAACTAT
TAACTGGCGAACTACTTACTCTAGCTTCCCGGCAACAATTAATAGACTGGATGGAGGCGGATAAAGTTGC
AGGACCACTTCTGCGCTCGGCCCTTCCGGCTGGCTGGTTTATTGCTGATAAATCTGGAGCCGGTGAGCGT
GGGTCTCGCGGTATCATTGCAGCACTGGGGCCAGATGGTAAGCCCTCCCGTATCGTAGTTATCTACACGA
CGGGGAGTCAGGCAACTATGGATGAACGAAATAGACAGATCGCTGAGATAGGTGCCTCACTGATTAAGCA
TTGGTAATTCGAAATGACCGACCAAGCGACGCCCAACCGGTATCAGCTCACTCAAAGGCGGTAATACGGT
TATCCACAGAATCAGGGGATAACGCAGGAAAGAACATGTGAGCAAAAGGCCAGCAAAAGGCCAGGAACCG
TAAAAAGGCCGCGTTGCTGGCGTTTTTCCATAGGCTCCGCCCCCCTGACGAGCATCACAAAAATCGACGC
TCAAGTCAGAGGTGGCGAAACCCGACAGGACTATAAAGATACCAGGCGTTTCCCCCTGGAAGCTCCCTCG
TGCGCTCTCCTGTTCCGACCCTGCCGCTTACCGGATACCTGTCCGCCTTTCTCCCTTCGGGAAGCGTGGC
GCTTTCTCATAGCTCACGCTGTAGGTATCTCAGTTCGGTGTAGGTCGTTCGCTCCAAGCTGGGCTGTGTG
CACGAACCCCCCGTTCAGCCCGACCGCTGCGCCTTATCCGGTAACTATCGTCTTGAGTCCAACCCGGTAA
GACACGACTTATCGCCACTGGCAGCAGCCACTGGTAACAGGATTAGCAGAGCGAGGTATGTAGGCGGTGC
TACAGAGTTCTTGAAGTGGTGGCCTAACTACGGCTACACTAGAAGGACAGTATTTGGTATCTGCGCTCTG
CTGAAGCCAGTTACCTTCGGAAAAAGAGTTGGTAGCTCTTGATCCGGCAAACAAACCACCGCTGGTAGCG
GTGGTTTTTTTGTTTGCAAGCAGCAGATTACGCGCAGAAAAAAAGGATTTCAAGAAGATCCTTTGATCTT
TTCTACGGGGTCTGACGCTCAGTGGAACGAAAACTCACGTTAAGGGATTTTGGTCATGAGATTATCAAAA
AGGATCTTCACCTAGATCCTTTTATAGTCCGGAAATACAGGAACGCACGCTGGATGGCCCTTCGCTGGGA
TGGTGAAACCATGAAAAATGGCAGCTTCAGTGGATTAAGTGGGGGTAATGTGGCCTGTACCCTCTGGTTG
CATAGGTATTCATACGGTTAAAATTTATCAGGCGCGATTGCGGCAGTTTTTCGGGTGGTTTGTTGCCATT
TTTACCTGTCTGCTGCCGTGATCGCGCTGAACGCGTTTTAGCGGTGCGTACAATTAAGGGATTATGGTAA
ATCCACTTACTGTCTGCCCTCGTAGCCATCGAGATAAACCGCAGTACTCCGGCCACGATGCGTCCGGCGT
AGAGGATCGAGATCT
Features (pLannotate 1.2.2; 20 found; start..end, strand, type, name):
    140..517     +  enhancer       CMV enhancer: human cytomegalovirus immediate early enhancer
    519..718     +  promoter       CMV promoter: human cytomegalovirus (CMV) immediate early promoter
    857..989     +  intron         chimeric intron: chimera between introns from human β-globin and immunoglobulin heavy chain genes
   1033..1051    +  promoter       T7 promoter: promoter for bacteriophage T7 RNA polymerase
   1065..1964    +  CDS            HSD17B13: DHB13_HUMAN - Also known as SCDR9, SDR16C3. Experimental evidence at protein level: Swiss-Prot protein existence level 1. From Homo sapiens (Human).
   2042..2071    +  misc_feature   MCS (fragment): pUC18/19 multiple cloning site
   2078..2127    +  CDS            SET1 (fragment): solubility-enhancement tag derived from T7 phage gene 10B
   2135..2154    +  terminator     T7 terminator (fragment): transcription terminator for bacteriophage T7 RNA polymerase
   2176..2297    -  polyA_signal   SV40 poly(A) signal: SV40 polyadenylation signal
   2320..2388    -  CDS            large T antigen (fragment): large T antigen from SV40 (simian virus 40)
   2393..2425    +  rep_origin     M13 ori (fragment): M13 bacteriophage origin of replication; arrow indicates direction of (+) strand synthesis
   2426..2477    -  misc_feature   bom (fragment): basis of mobility region from pBR322
   2542..2899    +  promoter       SV40 promoter: SV40 enhancer and early promoter
   2950..3741    +  CDS            neo: KKA2_KLEPN - Also known as kan, nptII. Experimental evidence at protein level: Swiss-Prot protein existence level 1. Resistance to kanamycin, neomycin, paromomycin, ribostamycin, butirosin and gentamicin B. From Klebsiella pneumoniae.
   3808..3856    +  polyA_signal   poly(A) signal: synthetic polyadenylation signal
   3877..3969    -  CDS            tnpA (fragment): TN5P_ECOLX - Also known as tnp. Experimental evidence at protein level: Swiss-Prot protein existence level 1. Mediates transposition of transposon Tn5 by a 'cut and paste' mechanism. First, the monomeric transposase binds the 19 bp inverted DNA repeats flanking the transposon. Then, dimerization of the DNA- bound transposase creates a synaptic DNA complex. After nicking of the first DNA strand, excision of the transposon proceeds through a series of intermediates. The transposase then mediates the insertion of the transposon at a new site by strand transfer. The activity of the wild- type tran
   4012..4116    +  promoter       AmpR promoter: bla
   4117..4977    +  CDS            AmpR: β-lactamase; bla; confers resistance to ampicillin, carbenicillin, and related antibiotics
   5135..5723    -  rep_origin     ori: high-copy-number ColE1/pMB1/pBR322/pUC origin of replication
   5839..6122    +  misc_feature   cer region: ColE1-derived recombination site that helps to maintain plasmids as monomers
