[The description below was written by a language model from this plasmid's Addgene catalogue record and pLannotate feature annotations shown in this document.]
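Description:
HSD17B13-HiBiT Fusion Vector is a mammalian expression plasmid of about 6.2 kb, catalogued as built on the pBiT3.1-C [CMV/HiBiT/Blast] backbone. It expresses human HSD17B13 (also known as SCDR9 or SDR16C3) without mutations, carrying a C-terminal HiBiT tag supplied by the backbone. Transcription is driven by the human cytomegalovirus immediate-early enhancer and promoter. A chimeric β-globin/immunoglobulin heavy-chain intron follows, which generally improves mRNA processing and expression. A T7 promoter sits just upstream of the coding sequence and could support in vitro transcription. The annotated HSD17B13 open reading frame is followed by a short polylinker remnant and an SV40 polyadenylation signal. The HiBiT peptide itself was not called by the automated annotation. It presumably lies in the short stretch after the ORF, where the small "fragment" hits (SET1, T7 terminator) are probably spurious matches.

HiBiT is a small peptide that complements the LgBiT polypeptide to reconstitute NanoLuc-type luciferase activity. The fusion can therefore be used for luminescent detection and quantification of HSD17B13 protein in transfected cells, although the record states only expression as the purpose. In bacteria the plasmid replicates from a high-copy ColE1/pUC-type origin, and a cer site helps keep it monomeric.

The selection markers differ between the two sources. The catalogue lists kanamycin for bacteria and blasticidin for mammalian cells. The sequenced record contains no annotated blasticidin resistance gene. It shows an SV40 early promoter driving neo (nptII) with a synthetic poly(A) signal, a cassette normally associated with G418 selection, plus an AmpR β-lactamase gene with its own promoter. Users should check the markers against the sequence before relying on the catalogue entry.
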