Addgene plasmid #236840: HSD17B13-HiBiT Fusion Vector
Purpose: Express HSD17B13-HiBiT in Mammalian Cells under a CMV promoter
Depositing lab: Promega Corporation.
Backbone
  Vector backbone: pBiT3.1-C [CMV/HiBiT/Blast] Vector
  Vector type: Mammalian Expression
  Selectable markers: Blasticidin
Growth in bacteria
  Bacterial resistance: Kanamycin, 50 μg/mL
  Growth temperature: 37°C
  Growth strain: DH5alpha
  Copy number: High Copy
Gene/Insert
  Gene/Insert name: HSD17B13
  Species: H. sapiens (human)
  Mutation: None
  Entrez Gene: HSD17B13 (a.k.a. HMFN0376, NIIL497, SCDR9, SDR16C3)
  Promoter: CMV
  Tag / fusion protein: HiBiT (C terminal on backbone)
  Cloning method: Other
Terms and licenses: Academic/Nonprofit Terms; Industry Terms
How to cite: HSD17B13-HiBiT Fusion Vector was a gift from Promega Corporation (Addgene plasmid # 236840 ; http://n2t.net/addgene:236840 ; RRID:Addgene_236840)
